Addgene plasmid #231994: pBFC1171
Purpose: CRISPRi-ART crRNA only plasmid encoding crystal violet-inducible crRNA (for dRfxCas13d) with 2xBsaI spacer cloning site
Depositing lab: Brady Cress. Depositing organization: University of California, Berkeley. Publication: CRISPRi-ART enables functional genomics of diverse bacteriophages using RNA-binding dCas13d. Adler BA, Al-Shimary MJ, Patel JR, Armbruster EG, Colognori D, Charles EJ, Miller KV, Lahiri A, Cui ML, Oromi-Bosch A, Voelker A, Trinidad M, Lee J, Beurnier S, Boger R, Nomburg J, Barrangou R, Mutalik VK, Schoeniger JS, Pogliano JA, Savage DF, Doudna JA, Cress BF. Nat Microbiol. 2025 Mar;10(3):694-709. doi: 10.1038/s41564-025-01935-7. Epub 2025 Feb 26. PubMed 40011704.
Backbone
  Vector backbone: SC101
  Vector type: Bacterial Expression, CRISPR, Synthetic Biology
Growth in bacteria
  Bacterial resistance: Ampicillin, 100 μg/mL
  Growth temperature: 37°C
  Growth strain: DH5alpha
  Copy number: Low Copy
Gene/Insert
  Gene/Insert name: crRNA of dRfxCas13d
  gRNA/shRNA sequence: AGAGACCTCGTTTACCTATCGGTCTC
  Species: Ruminococcus flavefaciens
  Promoter: pJEx (Jungle Express)
  Cloning method: Golden Gate
  Sequencing primers: 5′ N/A; 3′ N/A
Terms and licenses: Academic/Nonprofit Terms; Industry Terms: Not Available to Industry
Depositor comments: Please visit https://doi.org/10.1101/2023.09.18.558157 for bioRxiv preprint.
How to cite: pBFC1171 was a gift from Brady Cress (Addgene plasmid # 231994 ; http://n2t.net/addgene:231994 ; RRID:Addgene_231994)
