[The description below was written by a language model from this plasmid's Addgene catalogue record and pLannotate feature annotations shown in this document.]
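Description:
pBFC1171 is a low-copy bacterial expression plasmid from the CRISPRi-ART system, carrying only the crRNA component for catalytically dead RfxCas13d (dCas13d from Ruminococcus flavefaciens). It is about 4.8 kb and is built on an SC101 backbone. The feature table shows the pSC101 origin together with the Rep101 (RepA) protein that this origin needs for replication, which accounts for the low copy number. Selection is through the β-lactamase gene (AmpR) under its own promoter, conferring ampicillin resistance.

The payload is a crRNA expression cassette driven by the pJEx (Jungle Express) promoter, which the record describes as inducible with crystal violet. The annotation identifies the 30-base processed RfxCas13d direct repeat. According to the catalogue entry, this is paired with a placeholder containing two BsaI sites, so that a spacer of choice can be inserted by Golden Gate cloning. Downstream lie a 5S rRNA segment and rrnB T1 terminator sequences, which end transcription of the guide. The table also lists a short fragment of the trc promoter on the opposite strand and a small "capTEV" fragment. These are brief partial matches and may be incidental hits rather than functional parts. The table annotates neither the pJEx promoter itself nor any repressor associated with it.

No Cas13d coding sequence is annotated, consistent with the "crRNA only" designation, so dRfxCas13d must be supplied from elsewhere. The associated work uses the RNA-binding dCas13d for functional genomics of diverse bacteriophages, and this plasmid serves as the entry vector for cloning the targeting guides.
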