Features (pLannotate 1.2.2; 10 found; start..end, strand, type, name):
    748..771     -  promoter       trc promoter (fragment): strong E. coli promoter; hybrid between the trp and lac UV5 promoters
   1058..1087    +  misc_RNA       RfxCas13d DR30: 5' processed 30-base direct repeat for an RfxCas13d gRNA (Konermann et al., 2018)
   1171..1188    +  CDS            capTEV™ (fragment): composite tag for in vivo biotinylation, TEV protease cleavage, and 6xHis tagging
   1295..1410    +  ncRNA          5S rRNA: Accession: RF00001 - 5S ribosomal RNA
   1414..1460    +  terminator     rrnB T1 terminator: transcription terminator T1 from the E. coli rrnB gene
   1541..1561    +  terminator     rrnB T1 terminator (fragment): Escherichia coli rrnB; transcription terminator T1 from the E. coli rrnB gene
   2099..3049    -  CDS            Rep101: RepA protein needed for replication with the pSC101 origin; rep101
   3097..3319    -  rep_origin     pSC101 ori: low-copy replication origin that requires the Rep101 protein
   3900..4760    -  CDS            AmpR: β-lactamase; bla; confers resistance to ampicillin, carbenicillin, and related antibiotics
   4761..95      -  promoter       AmpR promoter (across the origin): bla
>Addgene plasmid #231994 | pBFC1171 | addgene full sequence | sequence record 468506 | Addgene NGS Result
TTTCAATATTATTGAAGCATTTATCAGGGTTATTGTCTCATGAGCGGATACATATTTGAATGTATTTAGA
AAAATAAACAAATAGGGGTTCCGCGCACATTTCCCCGAAAAGTGCCACCTGTTAGAACGATTGTCTGATT
CGTTACCTTACGAAAATAACTCAAGCTGAATAACGTGCTGCAGGTGGCGGGTGAATGCGGCATCGTCTAC
CTCCGGCATTCCCAGCACGTAAATCCCGTCCAGTCCACAGACCAGCGAAATCAGCCGCCAGGCGATATTT
TCGGCGCTATCGCGCAGGGTAAATTCGCCAGCGGCATGGCCCGCGCGAATGATCCTGACCGCTTCGTCAT
GCCACAGGTTCATGGTCAGCAGGTACGCGCTTTTGATTTCCGGATCGCTGTCGGCCAGCAGCTGCGCCTG
GCGCCACAGGCGGATATAGGGCTCCAGCCGTCCGTCCTCGCTGCCGAGGGCGGAAAACAGCTGTTCACGC
CAGCCGGCGGTGCGCGAAAGGCGCTGCAGATCCATCATCTCGCGGATCACGCGGATAAACGCCTGGGATT
TTAGCTCGCCGGAGGAGGTGAAATGGTGGTGGACCTGGCCTGCGGCGACGCCCGCGGCGGTGGCGATGTT
GCGGACCGTCATACCGGTAAACCCTTGATCCAGCGCGACGCGCATGGCGGCCTGCATGATGGTTTCCCGA
CGTTCTTCGCGATTCAGATAGCCCATATTGTCACCTCCTTATCCACACATTATACGAGCCGGATGATTAA
TGGGGAACCTTACCAGAGGGCGCCCCAGCTGGCAATTCCTCTTAAGTAAGTAAGAGTATACGTATATCGG
CTAATAACGTATTAAGGCGCTTCGGCGCCTTTTTTTATGGGGGTATTTTCATCCCAATCCACACGTCCAA
CGCACAGCAAACACCACGTCGACCCTATCAGCTGCGTGCTTTCTATGAGTCGTTGCTGCATAACAAAAAA
CTGCAAAAAATAGTTTGACAGGACACGTGTCCAACTTTAAGATGTACCCAAAGTTGGACACGTGTCCAAC
TTTTTCTAACCCCTACCAACTGGTCGGGGTTTGAAACAGAGACCTCGTTTACCTATCGGTCTCATGCTTG
GGCCCGAACAAAAACTCATCTCAGAAGAGGATCTGAATAGCGCCGTCGACCATCATCATCATCATCATTG
AGTTTAAACGCTCTCCAGCTTGGGTGTTTTGGCGGATGAGAGAAGATTTTCAGCCTGATACAGATTAAAT
CAGAACGCAGAAGCGGTCTGATAAAACAGAATTTGCCTGGCGGCAGTAGCGCGGTGGTCCCACCTGACCC
CATGCCGAACTCAGAAGTGAAACGCCGTAGCGCCGATGGTAGTGTGGGGTCTGCCCATGCGAGAGTAGGC
AACTGCCAGGCATCAAATAAAACGAAAGGCTCAGTCGAAAGACTGGGCCTTTCGTTTTATCTGTTGTTTG
TCGGTGAACTCTCGGTACCAAAGACGAACAATAAGACGCTGAAAAGCGTCTTTTTTCGTTTTGGTCCGCT
GCTCTCCTGAGTAGGACAAATCCGCCGCCCTAGACCTAGGGTACGGGTTTTGCTGCCCGCAAACGGGCTG
TTCTGGTGTTGCTAGTTTGTTATCAGAATCGCAGATCCGGCTTCAGCCGGTTTGCCGGCTGAAAGCACTA
TTTCTTCCAGAATTGCCATGATTTTTTCCCCACGGGAGGCGTCACTGGCTCCCGTGTTGTCGGCAGCTTT
GATTCGATAAGCAGCATCGCCTGTTTCAGGCTGTCTATGTGTGACTGTTGAGCTGTAACAAGTTGTCTCA
GGTGTTCAATTTCATGTTCTAGTTGCTTTGTTTTACTGGTTTCACCTGTTCTATTAGGTGTTACATGCTG
TTCATCTGTTACATTGTCGATCTGTTCATGGTGAACAGCTTTGAATGCACCAAAAACTCGTAAAAGCTCT
GATGTATCTATCTTTTTTACACCGTTTTCATCTGTGCATATGGACAGTTTTCCCTTTGATATGTAACGGT
GAACAGTTGTTCTACTTTTGTTTGTTAGTCTTGATGCTTCACTGATAGATACAAGAGCCATAAGAACCTC
AGATCCTTCCGTATTTAGCCAGTATGTTCTCTAGTGTGGTTCGTTGTTTTTGCGTGAGCCATGAGAACGA
ACCATTGAGATCATACTTACTTTGCATGTCACTCAAAAATTTTGCCTCAAAACTGGTGAGCTGAATTTTT
GCAGTTAAAGCATCGTGTAGTGTTTTTCTTAGTCCGTTATGTAGGTAGGAATCTGATGTAATGGTTGTTG
GTATTTTGTCACCATTCATTTTTATCTGGTTGTTCTCAAGTTCGGTTACGAGATCCATTTGTCTATCTAG
TTCAACTTGGAAAATCAACGTATCAGTCGGGCGGCCTCGCTTATCAACCACCAATTTCATATTGCTGTAA
GTGTTTAAATCTTTACTTATTGGTTTCAAAACCCATTGGTTAAGCCTTTTAAACTCATGGTAGTTATTTT
CAAGCATTAACATGAACTTAAATTCATCAAGGCTAATCTCTATATTTGCCTTGTGAGTTTTCTTTTGTGT
TAGTTCTTTTAATAACCACTCATAAATCCTCATAGAGTATTTGTTTTCAAAAGACTTAACATGTTCCAGA
TTATATTTTATGAATTTTTTTAACTGGAAAAGATAAGGCAATATCTCTTCACTAAAAACTAATTCTAATT
TTTCGCTTGAGAACTTGGCATAGTTTGTCCACTGGAAAATCTCAAAGCCTTTAACCAAAGGATTCCTGAT
TTCCACAGTTCTCGTCATCAGCTCTCTGGTTGCTTTAGCTAATACACCATAAGCATTTTCCCTACTGATG
TTCATCATCTGAGCGTATTGGTTATAAGTGAACGATACCGTCCGTTCTTTCCTTGTAGGGTTTTCAATCG
TGGGGTTGAGTAGTGCCACACAGCATAAAATTAGCTTGGTTTCATGCTCCGTTAAGTCATAGCGACTAAT
CGCTAGTTCATTTGCTTTGAAAACAACTAATTCAGACATACATCTCAATTGGTCTAGGTGATTTTAATCA
CTATACCAATTGAGATGGGCTAGTCAATGATAATTACTAGTCCTTTTCCTTTGAGTTGTGGGTATCTGTA
AATTCTGCTAGACCTTTGCTGGAAAACTTGTAAATTCTGCTATACCCTCTGTAAATTCCGCTAGACCTTT
GTGTGTTTTTTTTGTTTATATTCAAGTGGTTATAATTTATAGAATAAAGAAAGAATAAAAAAAGATAAAA
AGAATAGATCCCAGCCCTGTGTATAACTCACTACTTTAGTCAGTTCCGCAGTATTACAAAAGGATGTCGC
AAACGCTGTTTGCTCCTCTACAAAACAGACCTTAAAACCCTAAAGGCTTAAGTAGCACCCTCGCAAGCTC
GGGCAAATCGCTGAATATTCCTTTTGTCTCCGACCATCAGGCACCTGAGTCGCTGTCTTTTTCGTGACAT
TCAGTTCGCTGCGCTCACGGCTCTGGCAGTGAATGGGGGTAAATGGCACTACAGGCGCCTTTTATGGATT
CATGCAAGGAAACTACCCATAATACAAGAAAAGCCCGTCACGGGCTTCTCAGGGCGTTTTATGGCGGGTC
TGCTATGTGGTGCTATCTGACTTTTTGCTGTTCAGCAGTTCCTGCCCTCTGATTTTCCAGTCTGACCACT
TCGGATTATCCCGTGACAGGTCATTCAGACTGGCTAATGCACCCAGTAAGGCAGCGGTATCATCAACAGG
CTTACCCGTCTTACTGTCCCTAGTGGATTATCAAAAAGGATCTTCACCTAGATCCTTTTAAATTAAAAAT
GAAGTTTTAAATCAATCTAAAGTATATATGAGTAAACTTGGTCTGACAGTTACCAATGCTTAATCAGTGA
GGCACCTATCTCAGCGATCTGTCTATTTCGTTCATCCATAGTTGCCTGACTCCCCGTCGTGTAGATAACT
ACGATACGGGAGGGCTTACCATCTGGCCCCAGTGCTGCAATGATACCGCGGGACCCACGCTCACCGGCTC
CAGATTTATCAGCAATAAACCAGCCAGCCGGAAGGGCCAAGCGCAGAAGTGGTCCTGCAACTTTATCCGC
CTCCATCCAGTCTATTAATTGTTGCCGGGAAGCTAGAGTAAGTAGTTCGCCAGTTAATAGTTTGCGCAAC
GTTGTTGCCATTGCTACAGGCATCGTGGTGTCACGCTCGTCGTTTGGTATGGCTTCATTCAGCTCCGGTT
CCCAACGATCAAGGCGAGTTACATGATCCCCCATGTTGTGCAAAAAAGCGGTTAGCTCCTTCGGTCCTCC
GATCGTTGTCAGAAGTAAGTTGGCCGCAGTGTTATCACTCATGGTTATGGCAGCACTGCATAATTCTCTT
ACTGTCATGCCATCCGTAAGATGCTTTTCTGTGACTGGTGAGTACTCAACCAAGTCATTCTGAGAATAGT
GTATGCGGCGACCGAGTTGCTCTTGCCCGGCGTCAATACGGGATAATACCGCGCCACATAGCAGAACTTT
AAAAGTGCTCATCATTGGAAAACGTTCTTCGGGGCGAAAACTCTCAAGGATCTTACCGCTGTTGAGATCC
AGTTCGATGTAACCCACTCGTGCACCCAACTGATCTTCAGCATCTTTTACTTTCACCAGCGTTTCTGGGT
GAGCAAAAACAGGAAGGCAAAATGCCGCAAAAAAGGGAATAAGGGCGACACGGAAATGTTGAATACTCAT
ACTCTTCCTT
